Addgene plasmid #61995: NET92 pmRFP-N2 (643)
Purpose: mammalian expression of nuclear envelope transmembrane protein
Depositing lab: Eric Schirmer. Depositing organization: University of Edinburgh.
Backbone
  Vector backbone: pmRFP-N2
  Backbone manufacturer: unknown
  Vector type: Mammalian Expression
Growth in bacteria
  Bacterial resistance: Kanamycin, 50 μg/mL
  Growth temperature: 37°C
  Growth strain: DH5alpha
  Copy number: High Copy
Gene/Insert
  Gene/Insert name: NET92 (alt name: ATLA3)
  Species: H. sapiens (human)
  Entrez Gene: ATL3 (a.k.a. HSN1F)
  Promoter: CMV
  Tag / fusion protein: mRFP (C terminal on backbone)
  Cloning method: Unknown
  Sequencing primers: 5′ CMV-F; 3′ mRFP1-R
Terms and licenses: Academic/Nonprofit Terms; Industry Terms: Not Available to Industry
How to cite: NET92 pmRFP-N2 (643) was a gift from Eric Schirmer (Addgene plasmid # 61995 ; http://n2t.net/addgene:61995 ; RRID:Addgene_61995)
