[The description below was written by a language model from this plasmid's Addgene catalogue record.]
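Description:
NET92 pmRFP-N2 (643) is a mammalian expression plasmid built on the pmRFP-N2 backbone, an N-series fluorescent protein fusion vector in which the gene of interest sits upstream of the fluorescent protein coding sequence. It is maintained in E. coli as a high-copy plasmid under kanamycin selection. The record does not list the origin of replication, any mammalian selection marker or the polyadenylation signal, and no feature table is available to confirm them. The backbone manufacturer and the cloning method are also recorded as unknown.

The insert is human NET92, also called ATLA3, which corresponds to the gene ATL3 (atlastin-3, also known as HSN1F). Transcription is driven by the CMV promoter, a strong constitutive viral promoter widely used for high-level expression in transfected mammalian cells. The open reading frame is fused at its C terminus to mRFP, a monomeric red fluorescent protein supplied by the backbone, so the protein is made as a NET92-mRFP fusion that can be followed directly by fluorescence microscopy. Because the tag is monomeric, it is less likely to cause tag-driven oligomerisation, which is helpful when studying membrane proteins.

The stated purpose is mammalian expression of a nuclear envelope transmembrane protein (NET). The construct therefore suits transient transfection experiments that examine the subcellular localisation of the tagged protein, for example whether it targets the nuclear envelope or other membrane compartments, or the cellular effects of overexpressing it. The record does not state whether the insert is full length or which isoform it represents.
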