>Addgene plasmid #61995 | NET92 pmRFP-N2 (643) | addgene partial sequence | sequence record 102401 | CMV-F 5'-CGCAAATGGGCGGTAGGCGTG-3'
CAGAGCTGGTTTAGTGACCGTCAGATCCGCTAGCGCTACCGGACTCAGATCCATGTTGTCCCCTCAGCGA
GTGGCAGCAGCTGCCTCAAGAGGAGCAGATGATGCCATGGAGAGCAGCAAGCCTGGTCCAGTGCAGGTTG
TTTTGGTTCAGAAAGATCAACATTCCTTTGAGCTAGATGAGAAAGCCTTGGCCAGCATCCTCTTGCAGGA
CCACATCCGAGATCTTGATGTGGTGGTGGTTTCAGTGGCTGGTGCCTTCCGAAAGGGCAAGTCCTTCATT
CTGGATTTTATGCTACGATACTTATATTCTCAGAAGGAAAGTGGCCATTCAAATTGGTTGGGTGACCCAG
AAGAACCGTTAACAGGATTTTCCTGGAGAGGGGGATCTGATCCAGAAACCACTGGGATTCAAATCTGGAG
TGAAGTTTTCACTGTGGAGAAGCCAGGTGGGAAGAAGGTTGCAGTTGTTCTGATGGATACCCAGGGGGCA
TTTGACAGCCAGTCAACTGTGAAAGACTGTGCTACCATCTTTGCTCTAAGCACTATGACTAGTTCTGTTC
AGATTTATAATTTATCTCAGAACATTCAAGAAGATGATCTTCAACAGCTGCAGCTCTTCACAGAATACGG
TCGTCTGGCAATGGATGAAATTTTCCAAAAGCCTTTCCAGACACTGATGTTTTTGGTTAGAGATTGGAGT
TTCCCTTATGAATATAGCTATGGACTCCAAGGAGGAATGGCATTTTTGGATAAGCGTTTACAGGTGAAGG
AACATCAACATGAAGAAATTCAGAATGTTCGAAATCACATTCACTCATGTTTCTCCGATGTCACCTGCTT
TCTCTTACCACATCCAGGACTCCAGGTGG
