>Addgene plasmid #61995 | NET92 pmRFP-N2 (643) | addgene partial sequence | sequence record 102667 | mCherry-R 5'-TTGGTCACCTTCAGCTTGG-3'
CCTCGATCTCGAACTCGTGGCCGTTCACGGAGCCCTCCATGCGCACCTTGAAGCGCATGAACTCCTTGAT
GACGTCCTCGGAGGAACGGCCCATGGCCATTCGGATCCCGGGCCCGCGGTACCGTCGAGATTGAGCTTTT
TTATCCATGGATGGTCTTCCAACAACTGCATCCCTCACAGTGGCCTGAGTGGAATTACCGATATGAGAAG
AAGCCTGCTCCAACACATATGCGGCACCAAAATCAATAGCTCCGCCCAGCTCACGATATTGACCAGAATA
CCTGATGTAGCCCCAGGTGAGGAGTGCTATTAACAGTAGTCCAACCATACAGTTGAACAACTGGGCTACA
ACCTCAAGACCTATGAAGCCAGTGAGGCCTGAGGCTATGTACAAAGCTACAATGCCCGTGAACAGCACTG
CAGGGGTTCGGAAGGTGCTGAAGACGTTCTTGCTACCATTGTGCTTGCAGAAGTTCTCATATAATTCCTT
GATTTCCTCCTCCAGCTCCTGCTGGTAACGAAAGCTGAAATCCTTCCCACCCATCTTCTTGGTCTTCTTA
AAATGGTCCAGAGCAAGTTGTTTGAATTCACAGTGCTTCTCCTCTAGAATGTCTGGAGACAAATAAGGTT
TCTCTCCCCCACAAACCTCTTCCATGTTGTTATAATAAATGTCCTTGGCAGAGGCTGCAGCTGCTAAGTT
GTTGGCTTCAGCAGTGGCCTGAAGCATGGACTTGGGGTGAGGCAGATCTTCTCCTTGATAAATTTTAATA
TATGCCTTAAAATACTCCAGTAGTCCCCGACAGGTGACCTTTGAGCCATTGATCTCCTTTTCCATTAACT
TAGATGGGTTTAATACATACGGTATCAGTGCCTGTAACTGCTCTTTGAATTCACCAGCAATATCTT
